>Addgene plasmid #8595 | pGEX-2T SHP1 CS | addgene partial sequence | sequence record 16902 | 8595 with pGEX5'
CGGATCTGGTTCCGCGTGGATCCCCGGGAATTCCCTCTCCGGAAGCCCCCAGGATGGTGAGGTGGTTTCA
CCGAGACCTCAGTGGGCTGGATGCAGAGACCCTGCTCAAGGGCCGAGGTGTCCACGGTAGCTTCCTGGCT
CGGCCCAGTCGCAAGAACCAGGGTGACTTCTCGCTCTCCGTCAGGGTGGGGGATCAGGTGACCCATATTC
GGATCCAGAACTCAGGGGATTTCTATGACCTGTATGGAGGGGAGAAGTTTGCGACTCTGACAGAGCTGGT
GGAGTACTACACTCAGCAGCAGGGTGTCCTGCAGGACCGCGACGGCACCATCATCCACCTCAAGTACCCG
CTGAACTGCTCCGATCCCACTAGTGAGAGGTGGTACCATGGCCACATGTCTGGCGGGCAGGCAGAGACGC
TGCTGCAGGCCAAGGGCGAGCCCTGGACGTTTCTTGTGCGTGAGAGCCTCAGCCAGCCTGGAGACTTCGT
GCTTTCTGTGCTCAGTGACCAGCCCAAGGCTGGCCCAGGCTCCCCGCTCAGGGTCACCCACATCAAGGTC
ATGTGCGAGGGTGGACGCTACACAGTGGGGTGGTTTGGAGACCTTCGACAGCCTCACGGACCTGGTGGAG
CATTTCAAGAAGACGGGGATTGAGGAGGCCTCAGGCGCCTTTGTCTACCTGCGGCAGCCGTACTATGCCA
CGAGGGTGAATGCGGCTGACATTGAGAACCGAGTGTTGGAACTGAACAAGAAGCAGGAGTCCGAGGATAC
AGCCAAGGCTG
