[The description below was written by a language model from this plasmid's Addgene catalogue record.]
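Description:
pGEX-2T SHP1 CS is a bacterial expression plasmid built on the pGEX-2T backbone (about 4.9 kb without insert) for producing a glutathione S-transferase fusion of human SHP-1, the SH2 domain-containing protein tyrosine phosphatase encoded by PTPN6 (also known as SH-PTP1, PTP-1C or HCP). It is maintained in E. coli as a high-copy plasmid under ampicillin selection. The roughly 2.1 kb insert was introduced by restriction enzyme cloning, and the GST moiety is supplied by the backbone at the N terminus of the fusion. No feature table accompanies the record, so the promoter and other regulatory elements are not explicitly listed. pGEX-series vectors generally drive expression from an IPTG-inducible tac promoter with a lacI repressor gene on the plasmid, and pGEX-2T carries a thrombin cleavage site between GST and the cloned protein that allows the tag to be removed after purification.

The defining feature of the insert is the C453S substitution, which replaces the catalytic cysteine of the phosphatase active site with serine and renders the enzyme catalytically inactive. Mutants of this kind typically retain the ability to bind phosphotyrosine-containing substrates without dephosphorylating them. A GST-tagged version can therefore be immobilised on glutathione resin and used as a substrate-trapping or affinity reagent, as well as an inactive control alongside wild-type enzyme in phosphatase assays. This fits the associated publication, which concerns the identification of major binding proteins and substrates of SHP-1 in macrophages. The record does not otherwise state specific applications.
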