Addgene plasmid #8595: pGEX-2T SHP1 CS
Depositing lab: Ben Neel. Depositing organization: Beth Israel Deaconess Medical Center. Publication: Identification of major binding proteins and substrates for the SH2-containing protein tyrosine phosphatase SHP-1 in macrophages. Timms JF, Carlberg K, Gu H, Chen H, Kamatkar S, Nadler MJ, Rohrschneider LR, Neel BG. Mol Cell Biol 1998 Jul;18(7):3838-50. PubMed 9632768.
Backbone
  Vector backbone: pGEX-2T
  Backbone size w/o insert (bp): 4948
  Vector type: Bacterial Expression
Growth in bacteria
  Bacterial resistance: Ampicillin, 100 μg/mL
  Growth temperature: 37°C
  Growth strain: DH5alpha
  Copy number: High Copy
Gene/Insert
  Gene/Insert name: SHP1 (alt names: SH-PTP1; PTPN6)
  Species: H. sapiens (human)
  Insert size (bp): 2100
  Mutation: C453S (catalytically inactive)
  Entrez Gene: PTPN6 (a.k.a. HCP, HCPH, HPTP1C, PTP-1C, SH-PTP1, SHP-1, SHP-1L, SHP1)
  Tag / fusion protein: GST (N terminal on backbone)
  Cloning method: Restriction Enzyme
  Sequencing primers: 5′ pGEX 5'; 3′ pGEX 3'
Terms and licenses: Academic/Nonprofit Terms; Industry Terms: Not Available to Industry
How to cite: pGEX-2T SHP1 CS was a gift from Ben Neel (Addgene plasmid # 8595 ; http://n2t.net/addgene:8595 ; RRID:Addgene_8595)
